>Addgene plasmid #156758 | pD649-HAsp-KIR3DL2-Fc(DAPA)-AviTag-6xHis | addgene full sequence | sequence record 386089 | Addgene NGS Result
GGCATTGATTATTGACTAGTTATTAATAGTAATCAATTACGGGGTCATTAGTTCATAGCCCATATATGGA
GTTCCGCGTTACATAACTTACGGTAAATGGCCCGCCTGGCTGACCGCCCAACGACCCCCGCCCATTGACG
TCAATAATGACGTATGTTCCCATAGTAACGCCAATAGGGACTTTCCATTGACGTCAATGGGTGGAGTATT
TACGGTAAACTGCCCACTTGGCAGTACATCAAGTGTATCATATGCCAAGTACGCCCCCTATTGACGTCAA
TGACGGTAAATGGCCCGCCTGGCATTATGCCCAGTACATGACCTTATGGGACTTTCCTACTTGGCAGTAC
ATCTACGTATTAGTCATCGCTATTACCATGGTGATGCGGTTTTGGCAGTACATCAATGGGCGTGGATAGC
GGTTTGACTCACGGGGATTTCCAAGTCTCCACCCCATTGACGTCAATGGGAGTTTGTTTTGGCACCAAAA
TCAACGGGACTTTCCAAAATGTCGTAACAACTCCGCCCCATTGACGCAAATGGGCGGTAGGCGTGTACGG
TGGGAGGTCTATATAAGCAGAGCTCGTTTAGTGAACCGTCAGATCGCCTGGAGACGCCATCCACGCTGTT
TTGACCTCCATAGAAGACACCGGGACCGATCCAGCCTCCGCGGCCGGGAACGGTGCATTGGAACGCGGAT
TCCCCGTGCCAAGAGTGACGTAAGTACCGCCTATAGAGTCTATAGGCCCACCCCCTTGGCTTCGTTAGAA
CGCGGCTACAATTAATACATAACCTTATGTATCATACACATACGATTTAGGTGACACTATAGAATAACAT
CCACTTTGCCTTTCTCTCCACAGGTGTCCACTCCCAGGTCCAACTGCACCTCGGTTCTATCGAAAACGCG
CCTGCTAGCGCCACCATGAAGACCATCATTGCCCTGAGCTACATCTTCTGCCTGGTGTTCGCTGCGGCCG
CCTTGATGGGAGGCCAAGATAAGCCTTTTCTGAGCGCCAGACCTAGCACCGTGGTTCCTAGAGGTGGACA
TGTGGCCCTGCAGTGTCACTACAGACGGGGCTTCAACAACTTCATGCTGTACAAAGAGGACCGCTCTCAC
GTCCCCATCTTCCACGGCAGAATCTTCCAAGAGTCCTTCATCATGGGCCCCGTGACACCAGCTCACGCCG
GCACATATAGATGCAGAGGCAGCAGACCTCACAGCCTGACAGGATGGTCCGCTCCTAGCAACCCTCTGGT
CATCATGGTCACCGGCAACCACAGAAAGCCTAGCCTGCTTGCTCATCCCGGACCTCTGCTGAAGTCTGGC
GAGACAGTGATTCTGCAGTGTTGGAGCGACGTGATGTTCGAGCACTTCTTTCTGCACAGAGAGGGCATCA
GCGAGGACCCTAGTAGACTCGTGGGACAGATTCACGATGGCGTGTCCAAGGCCAATTTCAGCATCGGCCC
TCTGATGCCTGTGCTGGCCGGCACCTACAGATGTTATGGCTCTGTGCCACACAGCCCCTACCAGCTGTCT
GCTCCTAGCGATCCCCTGGACATCGTGATTACCGGCCTGTACGAGAAGCCAAGCCTGTCTGCACAGCCTG
GACCTACAGTGCAGGCCGGCGAAAATGTGACCCTGAGCTGTAGCAGCTGGTCCAGCTACGACATCTACCA
CCTGAGCAGAGAAGGCGAGGCCCACGAGAGAAGGCTGAGAGCCGTGCCTAAAGTGAACCGGACCTTCCAG
GCCGATTTTCCTCTGGGACCTGCCACACACGGCGGCACCTATCGGTGTTTTGGCAGCTTTAGAGCCCTGC
CTTGCGTGTGGTCCAACAGCTCTGATCCACTGCTGGTGTCCGTGACCGGCAATCCTTCTAGCTCCTGGCC
TTCTCCAACCGAGCCTAGCAGCAAGAGCGGCATCTGCAGACATCTGCATGGCGCGCCGGGCGGCGACAAG
ACCCACACCTGCCCCCCCTGCCCAGCTCCAGAACTGCTGGGAGGGCCTTCCGTGTTCCTGTTCCCCCCCA
AGCCCAAGGACACCCTGATGATCAGCAGGACCCCCGAGGTGACCTGCGTGGTGGTGGCCGTGTCCCACGA
GGACCCAGAGGTGAAGTTCAACTGGTACGTGGACGGCGTGGAGGTGCACAACGCCAAGACCAAGCCCAGA
GAGGAGCAGTACAACAGCACCTACAGGGTGGTGTCCGTGCTGACCGTGCTGCACCAGGACTGGCTGAACG
GCAAAGAATACAAGTGCAAAGTCTCCAACAAGGCCCTGGCTGCCCCAATCGAAAAGACAATCAGCAAGGC
CAAGGGCCAGCCACGGGAGCCCCAGGTGTACACCCTGCCCCCCAGCCGGGAGGAGATGACCAAGAACCAG
GTGTCCCTGACCTGTCTGGTGAAGGGCTTCTACCCCAGCGATATCGCCGTGGAGTGGGAGAGCAACGGCC
AGCCCGAGAACAACTACAAGACCACCCCCCCAGTGCTGGACAGCGACGGCAGCTTCTTCCTGTACAGCAA
GCTGACCGTGGACAAGTCCAGGTGGCAGCAGGGCAACGTGTTCAGCTGCAGCGTGATGCACGAGGCCCTG
CACAACCACTACACCCAGAAGTCCCTGAGCCTGAGCCCCGGCGGCAGCGGTCTTAATGATATTTTCGAGG
CTCAGAAGATTGAGTGGCATGAACACCACCACCATCACCACTAAGGCCGGCCTGTAGTCACTGGCACAAC
GCGTTACCCGGTAAGCCAATCGGGTATACACGGTCGTCATACTGCAGACAGGGTTCTTCTACTTTGCAAG
ATAGTCTTGAGTAGTAAAATAAATAGATAGAGAAAATCAGCCTCGACTGTGCCTTCTAGTTGCCAGCCAT
CTGTTGTTTGCCCCTCCCCCGTGCCTTCCTTGACCCTGGAAGGTGCCACTCCCACTGTCCTTTCCTAATA
AAATGAGGAAATTGCATCACAACACTCAACCCTATCTCGGTCTATTCTTTTGATTTATAAGGGATTTTGC
CGATTTCGGCCTATTGGTTAAAAAATGAGCTGATTTAACAAAAATTTAACGCGAATTAATTCTGTGGAAT
GTGTGTCAGTTAGGGTGTGGAAAGTCCCCAGGCTCCCCAGCAGGCAGAAGTATGCAAAGCATGCATCTCA
ATTAGTCAGCAACCAGGTGTGGAAAGTCCCCAGGCTCCCCAGCAGGCAGAAGTATGCAAAGCATGCATCT
CAATTAGTCAGCAACCATAGTCCCGCCCCTAACTCCGCCCATCCCGCCCCTAACTCCGCCCAGTTCCGCC
CATTCTCCGCCCCATGGCTGACTAATTTTTTTTATTTATGCAGAGGCCGAGGCCGCCTCTGCCTCTGAGC
TATTCCAGAAGTAGTGAGGAGGCTTTTTTGGAGGCCTAGGCTTTTGCAAAAAGCTCCCGGGAGCTTGTAT
ATCCATTTTCGGATCTGATCAGCACGTGTTGACAATTAATCATCGGCATAGTATATCGGCATAGTATAAT
ACGACAAGGTGAGGAACTAAACCATGACCGAGTACAAGCCCACGGTGCGCCTCGCCACCCGCGACGACGT
CCCCAGGGCCGTACGCACCCTCGCCGCCGCGTTCGCCGACTACCCCGCCACGCGCCACACCGTCGATCCG
GACCGCCACATCGAGCGGGTCACCGAGCTGCAAGAACTCTTCCTCACGCGCGTCGGGCTCGACATCGGCA
AGGTGTGGGTCGCGGACGACGGCGCCGCGGTGGCGGTCTGGACCACGCCGGAGAGCGTCGAAGCGGGGGC
GGTGTTCGCCGAGATCGGCCCGCGCATGGCCGAGTTGAGCGGTTCCCGGCTGGCCGCGCAGCAACAGATG
GAAGGCCTCCTGGCGCCGCACCGGCCCAAGGAGCCCGCGTGGTTCCTGGCCACCGTCGGCGTCTCGCCCG
ACCACCAGGGCAAGGGTCTGGGCAGCGCCGTCGTGCTCCCCGGAGTGGAGGCGGCCGAGCGCGCCGGGGT
GCCCGCCTTCCTGGAGACATCCGCGCCCCGCAACCTCCCCTTCTACGAGCGGCTCGGCTTCACCGTCACC
GCCGACGTCGAGGTGCCCGAAGGACCGCGCACCTGGTGCATGACCCGCAAGCCCGGTGCCTGACACGTGC
TACGAGATTTCGATTCCACCGCCGCCTTCTATGAAAGGTTGGGCTTCGGAATCGTTTTCCGGGACGCCGG
CTGGATGATCCTCCAGCGCGGGGATCTCATGCTGGAGTTCTTCGCCCACCCCAACTTGTTTATTGCAGCT
TATAATGGTTACAAATAAAGCAATAGCATCACAAATTTCACAAATAAAGCATTTTTTTCACTGCATTCTA
GTTGTGGTTTGTCCAAACTCATCAATGTATCTTATCATGTCTGTATACCGTCGACCTCTAGCTAGAGCTT
GGCGTAATCATGGTCATTACCAATGCTTAATCAGTGAGGCACCTATCTCAGCGATCTGTCTATTTCGTTC
ATCCATAGTTGCCTGACTCCCCGTCGTGTAGATAACTACGATACGGGAGGGCTTACCATCTGGCCCCAGC
GCTGCGATGATACCGCGAGAACCACGCTCACCGGCTCCGGATTTATCAGCAATAAACCAGCCAGCCGGAA
GGGCCGAGCGCAGAAGTGGTCCTGCAACTTTATCCGCCTCCATCCAGTCTATTAATTGTTGCCGGGAAGC
TAGAGTAAGTAGTTCGCCAGTTAATAGTTTGCGCAACGTTGTTGCCATCGCTACAGGCATCGTGGTGTCA
CGCTCGTCGTTTGGTATGGCTTCATTCAGCTCCGGTTCCCAACGATCAAGGCGAGTTACATGATCCCCCA
TGTTGTGCAAAAAAGCGGTTAGCTCCTTCGGTCCTCCGATCGTTGTCAGAAGTAAGTTGGCCGCAGTGTT
ATCACTCATGGTTATGGCAGCACTGCATAATTCTCTTACTGTCATGCCATCCGTAAGATGCTTTTCTGTG
ACTGGTGAGTACTCAACCAAGTCATTCTGAGAATAGTGTATGCGGCGACCGAGTTGCTCTTGCCCGGCGT
CAATACGGGATAATACCGCGCCACATAGCAGAACTTTAAAAGTGCTCATCATTGGAAAACGTTCTTCGGG
GCGAAAACTCTCAAGGATCTTACCGCTGTTGAGATCCAGTTCGATGTAACCCACTCGTGCACCCAACTGA
TCTTCAGCATCTTTTACTTTCACCAGCGTTTCTGGGTGAGCAAAAACAGGAAGGCAAAATGCCGCAAAAA
AGGGAATAAGGGCGACACGGAAATGTTGAATACTCATATTCTTCCTTTTTCAATATTATTGAAGCATTTA
TCAGGGTTATTGTCTCATGAGCGGATACATATTTGAATGTATTTAGAAAAATAAACAAATAGGGGTCAGT
GTTACAACCAATTAACCAATTCTGAACATTATCGCGAGCCCATTTATACCTGAATATGGCTCATAACACC
CCTTGCTCATGACCAAAATCCCTTAACGTGAGTTACGCGCGCGTCGTTCCACTGAGCGTCAGACCCCGTA
GAAAAGATCAAAGGATCTTCTTGAGATCCTTTTTTTCTGCGCGTAATCTGCTGCTTGCAAACAAAAAAAC
CACCGCTACCAGCGGTGGTTTGTTTGCCGGATCAAGAGCTACCAACTCTTTTTCCGAAGGTAACTGGCTT
CAGCAGAGCGCAGATACCAAATACTGTTCTTCTAGTGTAGCCGTAGTTAGCCCACCACTTCAAGAACTCT
GTAGCACCGCCTACATACCTCGCTCTGCTAATCCTGTTACCAGTGGCTGCTGCCAGTGGCGATAAGTCGT
GTCTTACCGGGTTGGACTCAAGACGATAGTTACCGGATAAGGCGCAGCGGTCGGGCTGAACGGGGGGTTC
GTGCACACAGCCCAGCTTGGAGCGAACGACCTACACCGAACTGAGATACCTACAGCGTGAGCTATGAGAA
AGCGCCACGCTTCCCGAAGGGAGAAAGGCGGACAGGTATCCGGTAAGCGGCAGGGTCGGAACAGGAGAGC
GCACGAGGGAGCTTCCAGGGGGAAACGCCTGGTATCTTTATAGTCCTGTCGGGTTTCGCCACCTCTGACT
TGAGCGTCGATTTTTGTGATGCTCGTCAGGGGGGCGGAGCCTATGGAAAAACGCCAGCAACGCGGCCTTT
TTACGGTTCCTGGCCTTTTGCTGGCCTTTTGCTCACATGTTCTTTCCTGCGTTATCCCCTGATTCTGTGG
ATAACCGTATTACCGCCTTTGAGTGAGCTGATACCGCTCGCCGCAGCCGAACGACCGAGCGCAGCGAGTC
AGTGAGCGAGGAAGCGGAAGGCGAGAGTAGGGAACTGCCAGGCATCAAACTAAGCAGAAGGCCCCTGACG
GATGGCCTTTTTGCGTTTCTACAAACTCTTTCTGTGTTGTAAAACGACGGCCAGTCTTAAGCTCGGGCCC
CCTGGGCGGTTCTGATAACGAGTAATCGTTAATCCGCAAATAACGTAAAAACCCGCTTCGGCGGGTTTTT
TTATGGGGGGAGTTTAGGGAAAGAGCATTTGTCAGAATATTTAAGGGCGCCTGTCACTTTGCTTGATATA
TGAGAATTATTTAACCTTATAAATGAGAAAAAAGCAACGCACTTTAAATAAGATACGTTGCTTTTTCGAT
TGATGAACACCTATAATTAAACTATTCATCTATTATTTATGATTTTTTGTATATACAATATTTCTAGTTT
GTTAAAGAGAATTAAGAAAATAAATCTCGAAAATAATAAAGGGAAAATCAGTTTTTGATATCAAAATTAT
ACATGTCAACGATAATACAAAATATAATACAAACTATAAGATGTTATCAGTATTTATTATCATTTAGAAT
AAATTTTGTGTCGCCCTTAATTGTGAGCGGATAACAATTACGAGCTTCATGCACAGTGGCGTTGACTCAA
TATTGGCCATTAGCCATATTATTCATTGGTTATATAGCATAAATCAATATTGGCTATTGGCCATTGCATA
CGTTGTATCTATATCATAATATGTACATTTATATTGGCTCATGTCCAATATGACCGCCATGTT
Features (pLannotate 1.2.2; 21 found; start..end, strand, type, name):
     77..380     +  enhancer       CMV enhancer: human cytomegalovirus immediate early enhancer
    381..584     +  promoter       CMV promoter: human cytomegalovirus (CMV) immediate early promoter
    720..763     +  intron         CMV intron (fragment): modified intron A from human cytomegalovirus
    815..833     +  promoter       SP6 promoter: promoter for bacteriophage SP6 RNA polymerase
    837..874     +  CDS            IgH signal sequence (fragment): signal sequence from the mouse immunoglobulin heavy chain variable region
    932..1939    +  CDS            KIR3DL2 (fragment): KI3L2_HUMAN - Also known as CD158K, NKAT4. Experimental evidence at protein level: Swiss-Prot protein existence level 1. Receptor on natural killer (NK) cells and T cells for MHC class I molecules (PubMed:24018270, PubMed:28636952). Upon binding of peptide-free HLA-F open conformer, negatively regulates NK and T cell effector functions (PubMed:24018270). Acts as a receptor on astrocytes for HLA-F. Through interaction with HLA-F, may protect motor neurons from astrocyte-induced toxicity (PubMed:26928464). From Homo sapiens (Human).
   1955..2632    +  CDS            IGHG1 (fragment): IGHG1_HUMAN - Experimental evidence at protein level: Swiss-Prot protein existence level 1. Constant region of immunoglobulin heavy chains. Immunoglobulins, also known as antibodies, are membrane-bound or secreted glycoproteins produced by B lymphocytes. In the recognition phase of humoral immunity, the membrane-bound immunoglobulins serve as receptors which, upon binding of a specific antigen, trigger the clonal expansion and differentiation of B lymphocytes into immunoglobulins- secreting plasma cells. Secreted immunoglobulins mediate the effector phase of humoral immunity, which results in
   2847..2958    +  polyA_signal   bGH poly(A) signal: bovine growth hormone polyadenylation signal
   2959..3067    +  rep_origin     f1 ori (fragment): f1 bacteriophage origin of replication; arrow indicates direction of (+) strand synthesis
   3081..3410    +  promoter       SV40 promoter: SV40 enhancer and early promoter
   3458..3505    +  promoter       EM7 promoter: synthetic bacterial promoter&nbsp
   3524..4123    +  CDS            PuroR (fragment): puromycin N-acetyltransferase; pac from Streptomyces; confers resistance to puromycin
   4133..4258    +  CDS            ble (fragment): BLE_KLEPN - Experimental evidence at protein level: Swiss-Prot protein existence level 1. Binding protein with a strong affinity to the bleomycin family of antibiotics. Binds to CL990; an antimitotic-antibiotic compound. From Klebsiella pneumoniae.
   4253..4374    +  polyA_signal   SV40 poly(A) signal: SV40 polyadenylation signal
   4427..5287    -  CDS            AmpR: β-lactamase; bla; confers resistance to ampicillin, carbenicillin, and related antibiotics
   5290..5386    -  promoter       AmpR promoter (fragment): bla
   5416..5440    -  CDS            KanR (fragment): aminoglycoside phosphotransferase; aph(3')-Ia; confers resistance to kanamycin
   5551..6139    +  rep_origin     ori: high-copy-number ColE1/pMB1/pBR322/pUC origin of replication
   6364..6381    +  terminator     rrnB T2 terminator (fragment): transcription terminator T2 from the E. coli rrnB gene
   6406..6425    -  CDS            lacZα (fragment): LacZα fragment of β-galactosidase; lacZ fragment
   6881..6897    +  protein_bind   lac operator: The lac repressor binds to the lac operator to inhibit transcription in E. coli. This inhibition can be relieved by adding lactose or isopropyl-β-D-thiogalactopyranoside (IPTG). lac repressor encoded by lacI
