[The description below was written by a language model from this plasmid's Addgene catalogue record and pLannotate feature annotations shown in this document.]
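Description:
pD649-HAsp-KIR3DL2-Fc(DAPA)-AviTag-6xHis is a mammalian expression plasmid built on the pD649 backbone for producing a secreted, soluble form of the extracellular domain of human KIR3DL2 (CD158K), an inhibitory receptor on natural killer and T cells that recognises MHC class I molecules. It is propagated in E. coli as a high-copy plasmid through a ColE1/pUC-type origin with ampicillin selection (AmpR). The annotated sequence also carries an SV40 promoter/EM7 promoter cassette driving a puromycin N-acetyltransferase gene with an SV40 polyadenylation signal, which could provide selection in mammalian cells, although the catalogue entry does not mention this use. Short fragments annotated as f1 ori, ble, KanR, lacZα and rrnB terminator appear to be backbone remnants.

Expression is driven by the CMV enhancer and immediate-early promoter followed by a fragment of CMV intron A, with an SP6 promoter just upstream of the coding region. The open reading frame begins with a signal peptide, named HAsp in the plasmid name but matched by the annotation to a fragment of a mouse immunoglobulin heavy-chain signal sequence. This directs the KIR3DL2 ectodomain into the secretory pathway. The ectodomain was cloned between retained restriction sites and is fused at its C terminus to a human IgG1 Fc region, then terminated by a bGH polyadenylation signal. The Fc carries D265A and P329A (DAPA) substitutions, generally used to reduce Fc effector binding. The AviTag for site-specific biotinylation and the 6xHis tag for affinity purification are recorded in the catalogue but not separately annotated. The construct belongs to a collection made for mapping human immunoglobulin-superfamily cell-surface protein interactions. The depositor notes that some plasmids in the collection may carry an IS4-like transposase upstream of the CMV promoter, though none is annotated here.
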