Addgene plasmid #156758: pD649-HAsp-KIR3DL2-Fc(DAPA)-AviTag-6xHis
Purpose: Mammalian expression of cell-surface protein extracellular domain fused to Fc(DAPA)-Avi-6xHis. Protein is secreted from cells.
Depositing lab: Chris Garcia. Depositing organization: Stanford University. Publication: A Human IgSF Cell-Surface Interactome Reveals a Complex Network of Protein-Protein Interactions. Wojtowicz WM, Vielmetter J, Fernandes RA, Siepe DH, Eastman CL, Chisholm GB, Cox S, Klock H, Anderson PW, Rue SM, Miller JJ, Glaser SM, Bragstad ML, Vance J, Lam AW, Lesley SA, Zinn K, Garcia KC. Cell. 2020 Aug 20;182(4):1027-1043.e17. doi: 10.1016/j.cell.2020.07.025. PubMed 32822567.
Backbone
  Vector backbone: pD649
  Backbone size w/o insert (bp): 6106
  Vector type: Mammalian Expression
Growth in bacteria
  Bacterial resistance: Ampicillin, 100 μg/mL
  Growth temperature: 37°C
  Growth strain: DH5alpha
  Copy number: High Copy
Gene/Insert
  Gene/Insert name: KIR3DL2 (alt name: KI3L2)
  Species: H. sapiens (human)
  Insert size (bp): 957
  Mutation: Fc region of human IgG contains D265A and P329A mutations (DAPA)
  Entrez Gene: KIR3DL2 (a.k.a. 3DL2, CD158K, KIR-3DL2, NKAT-4, NKAT4, NKAT4B, p140)
  Promoter: CMV/SP6
  Tag / fusion protein: Fc(DAPA)-AviTag-6xHis (C terminal on backbone)
  Cloning method: Restriction Enzyme; 5′ cloning site GCGGCCGC (not destroyed); 3′ cloning site GGCGCGCC (not destroyed)
  Sequencing primers: 5′ ATTTAGGTGACACTATAG; 3′ CACGTACCAGTTGAACTTCACC
Resource information
  A portion of this plasmid was derived from a plasmid made by: synthesis by ThermoFisher
Terms and licenses: Academic/Nonprofit Terms; Industry Terms: Not Available to Industry
Depositor comments: Some plasmids in this collection may have an IS4-like element ISVsa5 family transposase upstream of the CMV promoter.
How to cite: pD649-HAsp-KIR3DL2-Fc(DAPA)-AviTag-6xHis was a gift from Chris Garcia (Addgene plasmid # 156758 ; http://n2t.net/addgene:156758 ; RRID:Addgene_156758)
