>Addgene plasmid #156758 | pD649-HAsp-KIR3DL2-Fc(DAPA)-AviTag-6xHis | depositor partial sequence | sequence record 302626 | insert (extracellular domain)
TTGATGGGAGGCCAAGATAAGCCTTTTCTGAGCGCCAGACCTAGCACCGTGGTTCCTAGAGGTGGACATG
TGGCCCTGCAGTGTCACTACAGACGGGGCTTCAACAACTTCATGCTGTACAAAGAGGACCGCTCTCACGT
CCCCATCTTCCACGGCAGAATCTTCCAAGAGTCCTTCATCATGGGCCCCGTGACACCAGCTCACGCCGGC
ACATATAGATGCAGAGGCAGCAGACCTCACAGCCTGACAGGATGGTCCGCTCCTAGCAACCCTCTGGTCA
TCATGGTCACCGGCAACCACAGAAAGCCTAGCCTGCTTGCTCATCCCGGACCTCTGCTGAAGTCTGGCGA
GACAGTGATTCTGCAGTGTTGGAGCGACGTGATGTTCGAGCACTTCTTTCTGCACAGAGAGGGCATCAGC
GAGGACCCTAGTAGACTCGTGGGACAGATTCACGATGGCGTGTCCAAGGCCAATTTCAGCATCGGCCCTC
TGATGCCTGTGCTGGCCGGCACCTACAGATGTTATGGCTCTGTGCCACACAGCCCCTACCAGCTGTCTGC
TCCTAGCGATCCCCTGGACATCGTGATTACCGGCCTGTACGAGAAGCCAAGCCTGTCTGCACAGCCTGGA
CCTACAGTGCAGGCCGGCGAAAATGTGACCCTGAGCTGTAGCAGCTGGTCCAGCTACGACATCTACCACC
TGAGCAGAGAAGGCGAGGCCCACGAGAGAAGGCTGAGAGCCGTGCCTAAAGTGAACCGGACCTTCCAGGC
CGATTTTCCTCTGGGACCTGCCACACACGGCGGCACCTATCGGTGTTTTGGCAGCTTTAGAGCCCTGCCT
TGCGTGTGGTCCAACAGCTCTGATCCACTGCTGGTGTCCGTGACCGGCAATCCTTCTAGCTCCTGGCCTT
CTCCAACCGAGCCTAGCAGCAAGAGCGGCATCTGCAGACATCTGCAT
